Addgene plasmid #60737: pET:CACT:GFP
Purpose: A modified pET28 driving expression of GFP, biobrick part Bba_E0040. No LacO site downstream of PT7. T7 promoter has base pairs 'CACT' between -11 and -8.
Depositing lab: Matthew Bennett. Depositing organization: Rice University. Publication: Library of synthetic transcriptional AND gates built with split T7 RNA polymerase mutants. Shis DL, Bennett MR. Proc Natl Acad Sci U S A. 2013 Mar 26;110(13):5028-33. doi: 10.1073/pnas.1220157110. Epub 2013 Mar 11. PubMed 23479654.
Backbone
  Vector backbone: pET-28b
  Backbone size w/o insert (bp): 5273
  Total vector size (bp): 5993
  Modifications to backbone: No lacO site downstream of T7 promoter. Nucleotides between -11 and -8 are 'CACT'.
  Vector type: Bacterial Expression, Synthetic Biology
Growth in bacteria
  Bacterial resistance: Kanamycin, 50 μg/mL
  Growth temperature: 37°C
  Growth strain: DH10B
  Copy number: High Copy
Gene/Insert
  Gene/Insert name: GFP (alt name: Bba_E0040)
  Insert size (bp): 720
Terms and licenses: Academic/Nonprofit Terms; Industry Terms: Not Available to Industry
How to cite: pET:CACT:GFP was a gift from Matthew Bennett (Addgene plasmid # 60737 ; http://n2t.net/addgene:60737 ; RRID:Addgene_60737)
