[The description below was written by a language model from this plasmid's Addgene catalogue record and pLannotate feature annotations shown in this document.]
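Description:
pET:CACT:GFP is a bacterial expression and synthetic-biology plasmid built on a modified pET-28b backbone, designed as a fluorescent reporter for a variant T7 promoter. It replicates in E. coli from a ColE1/pMB1-type origin accompanied by the rop gene and the bom mobilisation region inherited from pBR322, and it is selected with kanamycin through an aminoglycoside phosphotransferase (KanR) cassette. An f1 origin is also present, as is the lacI repressor gene with its own promoter, carried over from the parental pET vector. The catalogue lists a total size of 5,993 bp, whereas the depositor's full sequence used for annotation is 5,855 nt; the record does not explain the difference.

The payload is a roughly 720 bp GFP coding sequence corresponding to BioBrick part Bba_E0040, placed downstream of a T7 gene 10 ribosome binding site and followed by the T7 terminator. The automated annotation labels this open reading frame "hfriFP", but its position and length match the catalogued GFP insert, so this appears to be a mislabel. Short hits to a CMV intron and tetracycline-resistance fragments are likewise probably backbone remnants or spurious matches. The T7 promoter was not recognised by the annotation tool, which fits the described changes: positions -11 to -8 read CACT, and the lacO operator normally found downstream of the promoter in pET-28 has been removed. Expression is therefore not subject to lac repressor control at the promoter and depends on a T7 RNA polymerase able to recognise this altered promoter. The associated work concerns transcriptional AND gates built from split T7 RNA polymerase mutants, so the plasmid most likely reports the activity and promoter specificity of such polymerase variants.
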