Features (pLannotate 1.2.2; 16 found; start..end, strand, type, name):
     26..73      -  terminator     T7 terminator: transcription terminator for bacteriophage T7 RNA polymerase
    108..821     -  CDS            hfriFP: hfriFP is a fluorescent protein published in 2013, derived from Herbaspirillum frisingense.
    834..853     -  RBS            RBS (fragment): efficient ribosome binding site from bacteriophage T7 gene 10 (Olins and Rangwala, 1989)
    853..875     -  intron         CMV intron (fragment): modified intron A from human cytomegalovirus (CMV)
    894..1173    +  CDS            TcR (fragment): tetracycline efflux protein; tet; confers resistance to tetracycline
   1181..1258    +  promoter       lacI promoter: lacI
   1259..2341    +  CDS            lacI: lac repressor; lacI; The lac repressor binds to the lac operator to inhibit transcription in E. coli. This inhibition can be relieved by adding lactose or isopropyl-β-D-thiogalactopyranoside (IPTG).
   2354..2375    +  protein_bind   CAP binding site: CAP binding activates transcription in the presence of cAMP. E. coli catabolite activator protein
   2390..2681    +  CDS            TcR (fragment): tetracycline efflux protein; tet; confers resistance to tetracycline
   2753..3133    -  CDS            YPB1_ECOLX: Protein predicted: Swiss-Prot protein existence level 4. From Escherichia coli.
   3150..3341    +  CDS            rop: Rop protein, which maintains plasmids at low copy number; rop
   3443..3585    +  misc_feature   bom: basis of mobility region from pBR322
   3771..4359    -  rep_origin     ori: high-copy-number ColE1/pMB1/pBR322/pUC origin of replication
   4481..5296    +  CDS            KanR: aminoglycoside phosphotransferase; aph(3')-Ia; confers resistance to kanamycin in bacteria or G418 (Geneticin®) in eukaryotes
   5305..5362    -  promoter       AmpR promoter (fragment): bla
   5389..5844    -  rep_origin     f1 ori (sequence partly withheld): f1 bacteriophage origin of replication; arrow indicates direction of (+) strand synthesis
>Addgene plasmid #60737 | pET:CACT:GFP | depositor full sequence | sequence record 97723 | pET:CACT:GFP sequence 5855 bps
ATCCGGATATAGTTCCTCCTTTCAGCAAAAAACCCCTCAAGACCCGTTTAGAGGCCCCAAGGGGTTATGC
TAGTTATTGCTCAGCGGTGGCAGGGCGCGCCTTATTATTTGTATAGTTCATCCATGCCATGTGTAATCCC
AGCAGCTGTTACAAACTCAAGAAGGACCATGTGGTCTCTCTTTTCGTTGGGATCTTTCGAAAGGGCAGAT
TGTGTGGACAGGTAATGGTTGTCTGGTAAAAGGACAGGGCCATCGCCAATTGGAGTATTTTGTTGATAAT
GGTCTGCTAGTTGAACGCTTCCATCTTCAATGTTGTGTCTAATTTTGAAGTTAACTTTGATTCCATTCTT
TTGTTTGTCTGCCATGATGTATACATTGTGTGAGTTATAGTTGTATTCCAATTTGTGTCCAAGAATGTTT
CCATCTTCTTTAAAATCAATACCTTTTAACTCGATTCTATTAACAAGGGTATCACCTTCAAACTTGACTT
CAGCACGTGTCTTGTAGTTCCCGTCATCTTTGAAAAATATAGTTCTTTCCTGTACATAACCTTCGGGCAT
GGCACTCTTGAAAAAGTCATGCTGTTTCATATGATCTGGGTATCTCGCAAAGCATTGAACACCATAACCG
AAAGTAGTGACAAGTGTTGGCCATGGAACAGGTAGTTTTCCAGTAGTGCAAATAAATTTAAGGGTAAGTT
TTCCGTATGTTGCATCACCTTCACCCTCTCCACTGACAGAAAATTTGTGCCCATTAACATCACCATCTAA
TTCAACAAGAATTGGGACAACTCCAGTGAAAAGTTCTTCTCCTTTACGCATGACGTCGGTATATCTCCTT
CTTAAAGTTAAACCCTATAGTGAGTGGTATTAATTTCGCGGGATCGAGATCTCGATCCTCTACGCCGGAC
GCATCGTGGCCGGCATCACCGGCGCCACAGGTGCGGTTGCTGGCGCCTATATCGCCGACATCACCGATGG
GGAAGATCGGGCTCGCCACTTCGGGCTCATGAGCGCTTGTTTCGGCGTGGGTATGGTGGCAGGCCCCGTG
GCCGGGGGACTGTTGGGCGCCATCTCCTTGCATGCACCATTCCTTGCGGCGGCGGTGCTCAACGGCCTCA
ACCTACTACTGGGCTGCTTCCTAATGCAGGAGTCGCATAAGGGAGAGCGTCGAGATCCCGGACACCATCG
AATGGCGCAAAACCTTTCGCGGTATGGCATGATAGCGCCCGGAAGAGAGTCAATTCAGGGTGGTGAATGT
GAAACCAGTAACGTTATACGATGTCGCAGAGTATGCCGGTGTCTCTTATCAGACCGTTTCCCGCGTGGTG
AACCAGGCCAGCCACGTTTCTGCGAAAACGCGGGAAAAAGTGGAAGCGGCGATGGCGGAGCTGAATTACA
TTCCCAACCGCGTGGCACAACAACTGGCGGGCAAACAGTCGTTGCTGATTGGCGTTGCCACCTCCAGTCT
GGCCCTGCACGCGCCGTCGCAAATTGTCGCGGCGATTAAATCTCGCGCCGATCAACTGGGTGCCAGCGTG
GTGGTGTCGATGGTAGAACGAAGCGGCGTCGAAGCCTGTAAAGCGGCGGTGCACAATCTTCTCGCGCAAC
GCGTCAGTGGGCTGATCATTAACTATCCGCTGGATGACCAGGATGCCATTGCTGTGGAAGCTGCCTGCAC
TAATGTTCCGGCGTTATTTCTTGATGTCTCTGACCAGACACCCATCAACAGTATTATTTTCTCCCATGAA
GACGGTACGCGACTGGGCGTGGAGCATCTGGTCGCATTGGGTCACCAGCAAATCGCGCTGTTAGCGGGCC
CATTAAGTTCTGTCTCGGCGCGTCTGCGTCTGGCTGGCTGGCATAAATATCTCACTCGCAATCAAATTCA
GCCGATAGCGGAACGGGAAGGCGACTGGAGTGCCATGTCCGGTTTTCAACAAACCATGCAAATGCTGAAT
GAGGGCATCGTTCCCACTGCGATGCTGGTTGCCAACGATCAGATGGCGCTGGGCGCAATGCGCGCCATTA
CCGAGTCCGGGCTGCGCGTTGGTGCGGATATCTCGGTAGTGGGATACGACGATACCGAAGACAGCTCATG
TTATATCCCGCCGTTAACCACCATCAAACAGGATTTTCGCCTGCTGGGGCAAACCAGCGTGGACCGCTTG
CTGCAACTCTCTCAGGGCCAGGCGGTGAAGGGCAATCAGCTGTTGCCCGTCTCACTGGTGAAAAGAAAAA
CCACCCTGGCGCCCAATACGCAAACCGCCTCTCCCCGCGCGTTGGCCGATTCATTAATGCAGCTGGCACG
ACAGGTTTCCCGACTGGAAAGCGGGCAGTGAGCGCAACGCAATTAATGTAAGTTAGCTCACTCATTAGGC
ACCGGGATCTCGACCGATGCCCTTGAGAGCCTTCAACCCAGTCAGCTCCTTCCGGTGGGCGCGGGGCATG
ACTATCGTCGCCGCACTTATGACTGTCTTCTTTATCATGCAACTCGTAGGACAGGTGCCGGCAGCGCTCT
GGGTCATTTTCGGCGAGGACCGCTTTCGCTGGAGCGCGACGATGATCGGCCTGTCGCTTGCGGTATTCGG
AATCTTGCACGCCCTCGCTCAAGCCTTCGTCACTGGTCCCGCCACCAAACGTTTCGGCGAGAAGCAGGCC
ATTATCGCCGGCATGGCGGCCCCACGGGTGCGCATGATCGTGCTCCTGTCGTTGAGGACCCGGCTAGGCT
GGCGGGGTTGCCTTACTGGTTAGCAGAATGAATCACCGATACGCGAGCGAACGTGAAGCGACTGCTGCTG
CAAAACGTCTGCGACCTGAGCAACAACATGAATGGTCTTCGGTTTCCGTGTTTCGTAAAGTCTGGAAACG
CGGAAGTCAGCGCCCTGCACCATTATGTTCCGGATCTGCATCGCAGGATGCTGCTGGCTACCCTGTGGAA
CACCTACATCTGTATTAACGAAGCGCTGGCATTGACCCTGAGTGATTTTTCTCTGGTCCCGCCGCATCCA
TACCGCCAGTTGTTTACCCTCACAACGTTCCAGTAACCGGGCATGTTCATCATCAGTAACCCGTATCGTG
AGCATCCTCTCTCGTTTCATCGGTATCATTACCCCCATGAACAGAAATCCCCCTTACACGGAGGCATCAG
TGACCAAACAGGAAAAAACCGCCCTTAACATGGCCCGCTTTATCAGAAGCCAGACATTAACGCTTCTGGA
GAAACTCAACGAGCTGGACGCGGATGAACAGGCAGACATCTGTGAATCGCTTCACGACCACGCTGATGAG
CTTTACCGCAGCTGCCTCGCGCGTTTCGGTGATGACGGTGAAAACCTCTGACACATGCAGCTCCCGGAGA
CGGTCACAGCTTGTCTGTAAGCGGATGCCGGGAGCAGACAAGCCCGTCAGGGCGCGTCAGCGGGTGTTGG
CGGGTGTCGGGGCGCAGCCATGACCCAGTCACGTAGCGATAGCGGAGTGTATACTGGCTTAACTATGCGG
CATCAGAGCAGATTGTACTGAGAGTGCACCATATATGCGGTGTGAAATACCGCACAGATGCGTAAGGAGA
AAATACCGCATCAGGCGCTCTTCCGCTTCCTCGCTCACTGACTCGCTGCGCTCGGTCGTTCGGCTGCGGC
GAGCGGTATCAGCTCACTCAAAGGCGGTAATACGGTTATCCACAGAATCAGGGGATAACGCAGGAAAGAA
CATGTGAGCAAAAGGCCAGCAAAAGGCCAGGAACCGTAAAAAGGCCGCGTTGCTGGCGTTTTTCCATAGG
CTCCGCCCCCCTGACGAGCATCACAAAAATCGACGCTCAAGTCAGAGGTGGCGAAACCCGACAGGACTAT
AAAGATACCAGGCGTTTCCCCCTGGAAGCTCCCTCGTGCGCTCTCCTGTTCCGACCCTGCCGCTTACCGG
ATACCTGTCCGCCTTTCTCCCTTCGGGAAGCGTGGCGCTTTCTCATAGCTCACGCTGTAGGTATCTCAGT
TCGGTGTAGGTCGTTCGCTCCAAGCTGGGCTGTGTGCACGAACCCCCCGTTCAGCCCGACCGCTGCGCCT
TATCCGGTAACTATCGTCTTGAGTCCAACCCGGTAAGACACGACTTATCGCCACTGGCAGCAGCCACTGG
TAACAGGATTAGCAGAGCGAGGTATGTAGGCGGTGCTACAGAGTTCTTGAAGTGGTGGCCTAACTACGGC
TACACTAGAAGGACAGTATTTGGTATCTGCGCTCTGCTGAAGCCAGTTACCTTCGGAAAAAGAGTTGGTA
GCTCTTGATCCGGCAAACAAACCACCGCTGGTAGCGGTGGTTTTTTTGTTTGCAAGCAGCAGATTACGCG
CAGAAAAAAAGGATCTCAAGAAGATCCTTTGATCTTTTCTACGGGGTCTGACGCTCAGTGGAACGAAAAC
TCACGTTAAGGGATTTTGGTCATGAACAATAAAACTGTCTGCTTACATAAACAGTAATACAAGGGGTGTT
ATGAGCCATATTCAACGGGAAACGTCTTGCTCTAGGCCGCGATTAAATTCCAACATGGATGCTGATTTAT
ATGGGTATAAATGGGCTCGCGATAATGTCGGGCAATCAGGTGCGACAATCTATCGATTGTATGGGAAGCC
CGATGCGCCAGAGTTGTTTCTGAAACATGGCAAAGGTAGCGTTGCCAATGATGTTACAGATGAGATGGTC
AGACTAAACTGGCTGACGGAATTTATGCCTCTTCCGACCATCAAGCATTTTATCCGTACTCCTGATGATG
CATGGTTACTCACCACTGCGATCCCCGGGAAAACAGCATTCCAGGTATTAGAAGAATATCCTGATTCAGG
TGAAAATATTGTTGATGCGCTGGCAGTGTTCCTGCGCCGGTTGCATTCGATTCCTGTTTGTAATTGTCCT
TTTAACAGCGATCGCGTATTTCGTCTCGCTCAGGCGCAATCACGAATGAATAACGGTTTGGTTGATGCGA
GTGATTTTGATGACGAGCGTAATGGCTGGCCTGTTGAACAAGTCTGGAAAGAAATGCATAAACTTTTGCC
ATTCTCACCGGATTCAGTCGTCACTCATGGTGATTTCTCACTTGATAACCTTATTTTTGACGAGGGGAAA
TTAATAGGTTGTATTGATGTTGGACGAGTCGGAATCGCAGACCGATACCAGGATCTTGCCATCCTATGGA
ACTGCCTCGGTGAGTTTTCTCCTTCATTACAGAAACGGCTTTTTCAAAAATATGGTATTGATAATCCTGA
TATGAATAAATTGCAGTTTCATTTGATGCTCGATGAGTTTTTCTAAGAATTAATTCATGAGCGGATACAT
ATTTGAATGTATTTAGAAAAATAAACAAATAGGGGTTCCGCGCACATTTCCCCGAAAAGTGCCACCTGAA
ATTGTAAACGTTAATATTTTGTTAAAATTCGCGTTAAATTTTTGTTAAATCAGCTCATTTTTTAACCAAT
AGGCCGAAATCGGCAAAATCCCTTATAAATCAAAAGAATAGACCGAGATAGGGT
[37 nt withheld, positions 5515-5551]
AAAGAACGTGGACTCCAACGTCAAAGG
[49 nt withheld, positions 5579-5627]
T
[91 nt withheld, positions 5629-5719]
G
[124 nt withheld, positions 5721-5844]
CCCATTCGCCA
