>Addgene plasmid #60737 | pET:CACT:GFP | addgene partial sequence | sequence record 99425 | T7term 5'-GCTAGTTATTGCTCAGCGG-3'
CATCCATGCCATGTGTAATCCCAGCAGCTGTTACAAACTCAAGAAGGACCATGTGGTCTCTCTTTTCGTT
GGGATCTTTCGAAAGGGCAGATTGTGTGGACAGGTAATGGTTGTCTGGTAAAAGGACAGGGCCATCGCCA
ATTGGAGTATTTTGTTGATAATGGTCTGCTAGTTGAACGCTTCCATCTTCAATGTTGTGTCTAATTTTGA
AGTTAACTTTGATTCCATTCTTTTGTTTGTCTGCCATGATGTATACATTGTGTGAGTTATAGTTGTATTC
CAATTTGTGTCCAAGAATGTTTCCATCTTCTTTAAAATCAATACCTTTTAACTCGATTCTATTAACAAGG
GTATCACCTTCAAACTTGACTTCAGCACGTGTCTTGTAGTTCCCGTCATCTTTGAAAAATATAGTTCTTT
CCTGTACATAACCTTCGGGCATGGCACTCTTGAAAAAGTCATGCTGTTTCATATGATCTGGGTATCTCGC
AAAGCATTGAACACCATAACCGAAAGTAGTGACAAGTGTTGGCCATGGAACAGGTAGTTTTCCAGTAGTG
CAAATAAATTTAAGGGTAAGTTTTCCGTATGTTGCATCACCTTCACCCTCTCCACTGACAGAAAATTTGT
GCCCATTAACATCACCATCTAATTCAACAAGAATTGGGACAACTCCAGTGAAAAGTTCTTCTCCTTTACG
CATGACGTCGGTATATCTCCTTCTTAAAGTTAAACCCTATAGTGAGTGGTATTAATTTCGCGGGATCGAG
ATCTCGATCCTCTACGCCGGACGCATCGTGGCCGGCATCACCGGCGCCACAGGTGCGGTTGCTGGCGCCT
ATATCGCCGACATCACCGAT
