>Addgene plasmid #60737 | pET:CACT:GFP | addgene partial sequence | sequence record 99426 | LacI-R 5'-GGCATACTCTGCGACATCGT-3'
GTCTGCCATGATGTATACATTGTGTGAGTTATAGTTGTATTCCAATTTGTGTCCAAGAATGTTTCCATCT
TCTTTAAAATCAATACCTTTTAACTCGATTCTATTAACAAGGGTATCACCTTCAAACTTGACTTCAGCAC
GTGTCTTGTAGTTCCCGTCATCTTTGAAAAATATAGTTCTTTCCTGTACATAACCTTCGGGCATGGCACT
CTTGAAAAAGTCATGCTGTTTCATATGATCTGGGTATCTCGCAAAGCATTGAACACCATAACCGAAAGTA
GTGACAAGTGTTGGCCATGGAACAGGTAGTTTTCCAGTAGTGCAAATAAATTTAAGGGTAAGTTTTCCGT
ATGTTGCATCACCTTCACCCTCTCCACTGACAGAAAATTTGTGCCCATTAACATCACCATCTAATTCAAC
AAGAATTGGGACAACTCCAGTGAAAAGTTCTTCTCCTTTACGCATGACGTCGGTATATCTCCTTCTTAAA
GTTAAACCCTATAGTGAGTGGTATTAATTTCGCGGGATCGAGATCTCGATCCTCTACGCCGGACGCATCG
TGGCCGGCATCACCGGCGCCACAGGTGCGGTTGCTGGCGCCTATATCGCCGACATCACCGATGGGGAAGA
TCGGGCTCGCCACTTCGGGCTCATGAGCGCTTGTTTCGGCGTGGGTATGGTGGCAGGCCCCGTGGCCGGG
GGACTGTTGGGCGCCATCTCCTTGCATGCACCATTCCTTGCGGCGGCGGTGCTCAACGGCCTCAACCTAC
TACTGGGCTGCTTCCTAATGCAGGAGTCGCATAAGGGAGAGCGTCGAGATCCCGGACACCATCGAATGGC
GCAAAACCTTTCGCGGTATGGCATGATAGCGCCCGGAAGAGAGTCAATTCA
